Addgene plasmid #223769: pHAGE-FKBP-mEGFP-WIPI4
Purpose: Stable expression and inducible recruitment of protein in mammalian cell culture
Depositing lab: Sascha Martens. Depositing organization: University of Vienna. Publication: Reconstitution of BNIP3/NIX-mitophagy initiation reveals hierarchical flexibility of the autophagy machinery. Adriaenssens E, Schaar S, Cook ASI, Stuke JFM, Sawa-Makarska J, Nguyen TN, Ren X, Schuschnig M, Romanov J, Khuu G, Uoselis L, Lazarou M, Hummer G, Hurley JH, Martens S. Nat Cell Biol. 2025 Jul 25. doi: 10.1038/s41556-025-01712-y. PubMed 40715440.
Backbone
  Vector backbone: pHAGE
  Vector type: Lentiviral
Growth in bacteria
  Bacterial resistance: Ampicillin, 100 μg/mL
  Growth temperature: 37°C
  Growth strain: NEB Stable
  Copy number: Unknown
Gene/Insert
  Gene/Insert name: WIPI4
  Species: H. sapiens (human)
  Entrez Gene: WDR45 (a.k.a. JM5, NBIA4, NBIA5, WDRX1, WIPI-4, WIPI4)
  Tag / fusion protein: FKBP-mEGFP (N terminal on insert)
  Cloning method: Gibson Cloning
Terms and licenses: Academic/Nonprofit Terms; Industry Terms: Not Available to Industry
Depositor comments: Internal #: SMc2373 . Please visit https://doi.org/10.1101/2024.08.28.609967 for bioRxiv preprint.
How to cite: pHAGE-FKBP-mEGFP-WIPI4 was a gift from Sascha Martens (Addgene plasmid # 223769 ; http://n2t.net/addgene:223769 ; RRID:Addgene_223769)
