[The description below was written by a language model from this plasmid's Addgene catalogue record and pLannotate feature annotations shown in this document.]
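Description:
pHAGE-FKBP-mEGFP-WIPI4 is an HIV-1-derived lentiviral transfer plasmid of about 8.9 kb built on the pHAGE backbone for stable expression of a tagged human autophagy protein in mammalian cells. In bacteria it is maintained through a high-copy ColE1/pUC-type origin and selected with ampicillin via the β-lactamase gene. The annotated features show no mammalian selection marker, so transduced cells would most likely be identified by their green fluorescence. The viral portion carries a truncated 5' LTR, the Ψ packaging signal with a gag fragment, the Rev response element for Rev-dependent export of the genomic RNA, the cPPT/CTS element, and a ΔU3 self-inactivating 3' LTR. This layout means the genome is packaged only when helper functions are supplied in trans, and the integrated provirus lacks LTR promoter activity.

Between these elements, the CMV enhancer and promoter drive a single fusion open reading frame, followed by a WPRE that boosts transcript stability and expression. The feature table shows two consecutive FKBP12 coding units, the second annotated as a synthetic version with alternative codons, which likely serves to limit recombination between the repeats. These are followed by monomeric EGFP, a short linker derived from a multiple cloning site, and human WDR45 (WIPI4). WIPI4 is a WIPI-family component of the autophagy machinery involved in autophagosome assembly.

The FKBP module allows chemically induced dimerisation with an FRB-tagged partner, which is not part of this plasmid, so the fluorescent WIPI4 fusion can be recruited on demand to a chosen cellular location. This fits the stated purpose of stable expression and inducible recruitment in cell culture. The associated publication concerns BNIP3/NIX-mediated mitophagy initiation.
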