Features (pLannotate 1.2.2; 27 found; start..end, strand, type, name):
    377..634     +  LTR            5' LTR (truncated): truncated 5' long terminal repeat (LTR) from HIV-1
    681..806     +  misc_feature   HIV-1 Ψ: packaging signal of human immunodeficiency virus type 1
    790..1128    +  CDS            HIV-1 gag (fragment): gag protein from human immunodeficiency virus 1; gag
   1303..1536    +  misc_feature   RRE: The Rev response element (RRE) of HIV-1 allows for Rev-dependent mRNA export from the nucleus to the cytoplasm.
   1913..2013    +  CDS            Rev (fragment): human immunodeficiency virus 1 (HIV-1) Rev protein; rev; enhances nuclear export of unspliced and incompletely spliced viral mRNAs
   2062..2179    +  misc_feature   cPPT/CTS: central polypurine tract and central termination sequence of HIV-1
   2231..2534    +  enhancer       CMV enhancer: human cytomegalovirus immediate early enhancer
   2535..2738    +  promoter       CMV promoter: human cytomegalovirus (CMV) immediate early promoter
   2827..3150    +  CDS            FKBP1A: FKB1A_HUMAN - Also known as FKBP1, FKBP12. Experimental evidence at protein level: Swiss-Prot protein existence level 1. Keeps in an inactive conformation TGFBR1, the TGF-beta type I serine/threonine kinase receptor, preventing TGF-beta receptor activation in absence of ligand. Recruits SMAD7 to ACVR1B which prevents the association of SMAD2 and SMAD3 with the activin receptor complex, thereby blocking the activin signal. May modulate the RYR1 calcium channel activity. PPIases accelerate the folding of proteins. It catalyzes the cis-trans isomerization of proline imidic peptide bonds in oligop
   3157..3477    +  CDS            FKBP: human FK506-binding protein FKBP12 synthetic gene with alternative codons
   3496..4209    +  CDS            mEGFP: mEGFP is a basic (constitutively fluorescent) green fluorescent protein published in 2002, derived from Aequorea victoria. It has moderate acid sensitivity.
   4210..4245    +  misc_feature   MCS (fragment): multiple cloning site
   4246..5322    +  CDS            WDR45: WIPI4_HUMAN - Also known as WDRX1, WDRXI4, WIPI4. Experimental evidence at protein level: Swiss-Prot protein existence level 1. Component of the autophagy machinery that controls the major intracellular degradation process by which cytoplasmic materials are packaged into autophagosomes and delivered to lysosomes for degradation (PubMed:23435086, PubMed:28561066). Activated by the STK11/AMPK signaling pathway upon starvation, WDR45 is involved in autophagosome assembly downstream of WIPI2, regulating the size of forming autophagosomes (PubMed:28561066). Probably recruited to membranes through i
   5333..5921    +  misc_feature   WPRE: woodchuck hepatitis virus posttranscriptional regulatory element
   5929..5994    +  CDS            nef (fragment): NEF_HV1Z2 - Experimental evidence at protein level: Swiss-Prot protein existence level 1. Extracellular Nef protein targets CD4(+) T-lymphocytes for apoptosis by interacting with CXCR4 surface receptors. From Human immunodeficiency virus type 1 group M subtype D (isolate Z2/CDC-Z34) (HIV-1).
   5996..6229    +  LTR            3' LTR (ΔU3): self-inactivating 3' long terminal repeat (LTR) from HIV-1
   6434..6538    +  promoter       AmpR promoter: bla
   6539..7399    +  CDS            AmpR: β-lactamase; bla; confers resistance to ampicillin, carbenicillin, and related antibiotics
   7570..8158    +  rep_origin     ori: high-copy-number ColE1/pMB1/pBR322/pUC origin of replication
   8341..8395    +  CDS            lacI (fragment): lac repressor; lacI; The lac repressor binds to the lac operator to inhibit transcription in E. coli. This inhibition can be relieved by adding lactose or isopropyl-β-D-thiogalactopyranoside (IPTG).
   8401..8494    +  rep_origin     SV40 ori (fragment): SV40 origin of replication
   8519..8556    +  CDS            lacI (fragment): lac repressor; lacI; The lac repressor binds to the lac operator to inhibit transcription in E. coli. This inhibition can be relieved by adding lactose or isopropyl-β-D-thiogalactopyranoside (IPTG).
   8569..8590    +  protein_bind   CAP binding site: CAP binding activates transcription in the presence of cAMP. E. coli catabolite activator protein
   8605..8635    +  promoter       lac promoter: promoter for the E. coli lac operon
   8643..8659    +  protein_bind   lac operator: The lac repressor binds to the lac operator to inhibit transcription in E. coli. This inhibition can be relieved by adding lactose or isopropyl-β-D-thiogalactopyranoside (IPTG). lac repressor encoded by lacI
   8693..8776    +  polyA_signal   SV40 poly(A) signal (fragment): SV40 polyadenylation signal
   8943..329     +  CDS            nef (fragment) (across the origin): NEF_HV1BR - Experimental evidence at protein level: Swiss-Prot protein existence level 1. Extracellular Nef protein targets CD4(+) T-lymphocytes for apoptosis by interacting with CXCR4 surface receptors (PubMed:14990729). From Human immunodeficiency virus type 1 group M subtype B (isolate BRU/LAI) (HIV-1).
>Addgene plasmid #223769 | pHAGE-FKBP-mEGFP-WIPI4 | addgene full sequence | sequence record 448360 | Addgene NGS Result
TGGAAGGGCTAATTCACTCCCAAAGAAGACAAGATATCCTTGATCTGTGGATCTACCACACACAAGGCTA
CTTCCCTGATTAGCAGAACTACACACCAGGGCCAGGGGTCAGATATCCACTGACCTTTGGATGGTGCTAC
AAGCTAGTACCAGTTGAGCCAGATAAGGTAGAAGAGGCCAATAAAGGAGAGAACACCAGCTTGTTACACC
CTGTGAGCCTGCATGGGATGGATGACCCGGAGAGAGAAGTGTTAGAGTGGAGGTTTGACAGCCGCCTAGC
ATTTCATCACGTGGCCCGAGAGCTGCATCCGGAGTACTTCAAGAACTGCTGATATCGAGCTTGCTACAAG
GGACTTTCCGCTGGGGACTTTCCAGGGAGGCGTGGCCTGGGCGGGACTGGGGAGTGGCGAGCCCTCAGAT
CCTGCATATAAGCAGCTGCTTTTTGCCTGTACTGGGTCTCTCTGGTTAGACCAGATCTGAGCCTGGGAGC
TCTCTGGCTAACTAGGGAACCCACTGCTTAAGCCTCAATAAAGCTTGCCTTGAGTGCTTCAAGTAGTGTG
TGCCCGTCTGTTGTGTGACTCTGGTAACTAGAGATCCCTCAGACCCTTTTAGTCAGTGTGGAAAATCTCT
AGCAGTGGCGCCCGAACAGGGACTTGAAAGCGAAAGGGAAACCAGAGGAGCTCTCTCGACGCAGGACTCG
GCTTGCTGAAGCGCGCACGGCAAGAGGCGAGGGGCGGCGACTGGTGAGTACGCCAAAAATTTTGACTAGC
GGAGGCTAGAAGGAGAGAGATGGGTGCGAGAGCGTCAGTATTAAGCGGGGGAGAATTAGATCGCGATGGG
AAAAAATTCGGTTAAGGCCAGGGGGAAAGAAAAAATATAAATTAAAACATATAGTATGGGCAAGCAGGGA
GCTAGAACGATTCGCAGTTAATCCTGGCCTGTTAGAAACATCAGAAGGCTGTAGACAAATACTGGGACAG
CTACAACCATCCCTTCAGACAGGATCAGAAGAACTTAGATCATTATATAATACAGTAGCAACCCTCTATT
GTGTGCATCAAAGGATAGAGATAAAAGACACCAAGGAAGCTTTAGACAAGATAGAGGAAGAGCAAAACAA
AAGTAAGACCACCGCACAGCAAGCGGCCGGCCGCTGATCTTCAGACCTGGAGGAGGAGATATGAGGGACA
ATTGGAGAAGTGAATTATATAAATATAAAGTAGTAAAAATTGAACCATTAGGAGTAGCACCCACCAAGGC
AAAGAGAAGAGTGGTGCAGAGAGAAAAAAGAGCAGTGGGAATAGGAGCTTTGTTCCTTGGGTTCTTGGGA
GCAGCAGGAAGCACTATGGGCGCAGCGTCAATGACGCTGACGGTACAGGCCAGACAATTATTGTCTGGTA
TAGTGCAGCAGCAGAACAATTTGCTGAGGGCTATTGAGGCGCAACAGCATCTGTTGCAACTCACAGTCTG
GGGCATCAAGCAGCTCCAGGCAAGAATCCTGGCTGTGGAAAGATACCTAAAGGATCAACAGCTCCTGGGG
ATTTGGGGTTGCTCTGGAAAACTCATTTGCACCACTGCTGTGCCTTGGAATGCTAGTTGGAGTAATAAAT
CTCTGGAACAGATTTGGAATCACACGACCTGGATGGAGTGGGACAGAGAAATTAACAATTACACAAGCTT
AATACACTCCTTAATTGAAGAATCGCAAAACCAGCAAGAAAAGAATGAACAAGAATTATTGGAATTAGAT
AAATGGGCAAGTTTGTGGAATTGGTTTAACATAACAAATTGGCTGTGGTATATAAAATTATTCATAATGA
TAGTAGGAGGCTTGGTAGGTTTAAGAATAGTTTTTGCTGTACTTTCTATAGTGAATAGAGTTAGGCAGGG
ATATTCACCATTATCGTTTCAGACCCACCTCCCAACCCCGAGGGGACCCGACAGGCCCGAAGGAATAGAA
GAAGAAGGTGGAGAGAGAGACAGAGACAGATCCATTCGATTAGTGAACGGATCTCGACGGTATCGCCGAA
TTAATTCACAAATGGCAGTATTCATCCACAATTTTAAAAGAAAAGGGGGGATTGGGGGGTACAGTGCAGG
GGAAAGAATAGTAGACATAATAGCAACAGACATACAAACTAAAGAATTACAAAAACAAATTACAAAAATT
CAAAATTTTCGGGTTTATTACAGGGACAGCAGAGATCCAGTTTGGACTAGTGGAGTTCCGCGTTACATAA
CTTACGGTAAATGGCCCGCCTGGCTGACCGCCCAACGACCCCCGCCCATTGACGTCAATAATGACGTATG
TTCCCATAGTAACGCCAATAGGGACTTTCCATTGACGTCAATGGGTGGAGTATTTACGGTAAACTGCCCA
CTTGGCAGTACATCAAGTGTATCATATGCCAAGTACGCCCCCTATTGACGTCAATGACGGTAAATGGCCC
GCCTGGCATTATGCCCAGTACATGACCTTATGGGACTTTCCTACTTGGCAGTACATCTACGTATTAGTCA
TCGCTATTACCATGGTGATGCGGTTTTGGCAGTACATCAATGGGCGTGGATAGCGGTTTGACTCACGGGG
ATTTCCAAGTCTCCACCCCATTGACGTCAATGGGAGTTTGTTTTGGCACCAAAATCAACGGGACTTTCCA
AAATGTCGTAACAACTCCGCCCCATTGACGCAAATGGGCGGTAGGCGTGTACGGTGGGAGGTCTATATAA
GCAGAGCTCGTTTAGTGAACCGTCAGATCGCCTGGAGACGCCATCCACGCTGTTTTGACCTCCATAGAAG
ACACCGGCGGCCGCGGTACCGCCACCATGGGAGTGCAGGTGGAAACCATCTCCCCAGGAGACGGGCGCAC
CTTCCCCAAGCGCGGCCAGACCTGCGTGGTGCACTACACCGGGATGCTTGAAGATGGAAAGAAATTTGAT
TCCTCCCGGGACAGAAACAAGCCCTTTAAGTTTATGCTAGGCAAGCAGGAGGTGATCCGAGGCTGGGAAG
AAGGGGTTGCCCAGATGAGTGTGGGTCAGAGAGCCAAACTGACTATATCTCCAGATTATGCCTATGGTGC
CACTGGGCACCCAGGCATCATCCCACCACATGCCACTCTCGTCTTCGATGTGGAGCTTCTAAAACTGGAA
ACTAGAGGCGTGCAGGTCGAGACCATCAGCCCCGGCGACGGCCGCACCTTTCCCAAGAGAGGCCAGACTT
GCGTGGTCCACTACACCGGCATGCTGGAGGACGGCAAGAAGTTCGACAGCAGCCGCGACCGCAACAAGCC
CTTCAAGTTCATGCTGGGCAAACAGGAAGTGATCCGCGGCTGGGAGGAAGGCGTGGCTCAGATGAGCGTG
GGGCAGCGGGCCAAGCTGACCATCAGCCCCGACTATGCCTACGGCGCCACCGGCCACCCCGGCATCATCC
CCCCCCACGCCACCCTGGTGTTCGACGTGGAGCTGCTGAAGCTGGAGACTAGTACCGGTTCTAGAGTGAG
CAAGGGCGAGGAGCTGTTCACCGGGGTGGTGCCCATCCTGGTCGAGCTGGACGGCGACGTAAACGGCCAC
AAGTTCAGCGTGTCCGGCGAGGGCGAGGGCGATGCCACCTACGGCAAGCTGACCCTGAAGTTCATCTGCA
CCACCGGCAAGCTGCCCGTGCCCTGGCCCACCCTCGTGACCACCCTGACCTACGGCGTGCAGTGCTTCAG
CCGCTACCCCGACCACATGAAGCAGCACGACTTCTTCAAGTCCGCCATGCCCGAAGGCTACGTCCAGGAG
CGCACCATCTTCTTCAAGGACGACGGCAACTACAAGACCCGCGCCGAGGTGAAGTTCGAGGGCGACACCC
TGGTGAACCGCATCGAGCTGAAGGGCATCGACTTCAAGGAGGACGGCAACATCCTGGGGCACAAGCTGGA
GTACAACTACAACAGCCACAACGTCTATATCATGGCCGACAAGCAGAAGAACGGCATCAAGGTGAACTTC
AAGATCCGCCACAACATCGAGGACGGCAGCGTGCAGCTCGCCGACCACTACCAGCAGAACACCCCCATCG
GCGACGGCCCCGTGCTGCTGCCCGACAACCACTACCTGAGCACCCAGTCCAAGCTGAGCAAAGACCCCAA
CGAGAAGCGCGATCACATGGTCCTGCTGGAGTTCGTGACCGCCGCCGGGATCACTCTCGGCATGGACGAG
CTGTACAAGTCCGGACTCAGATCTCGAGCTCAAGCTTCGAATTCTACTCAACAGCCACTTCGAGGAGTGA
CCAGCCTGCGTTTCAACCAAGACCAAAGCTGCTTTTGCTGCGCCATGGAGACAGGTGTGCGCATCTACAA
CGTGGAGCCCTTGATGGAGAAGGGGCATCTGGACCACGAGCAGGTGGGCAGCATGGGCTTGGTGGAGATG
CTGCACCGCTCCAACCTTCTGGCCTTGGTGGGCGGTGGTAGTAGTCCCAAGTTCTCAGAGATCTCAGTGC
TGATCTGGGACGATGCCCGGGAGGGCAAGGACTCCAAGGAGAAGCTGGTGCTGGAGTTCACCTTCACCAA
GCCAGTGCTTTCTGTGCGCATGCGCCATGACAAGATCGTGATCGTGCTGAAGAACCGCATCTATGTGTAC
TCCTTCCCCGACAATCCCCGAAAGCTGTTTGAGTTTGATACCCGGGACAACCCCAAGGGGCTCTGTGACC
TCTGCCCCAGCCTGGAGAAGCAACTGCTAGTGTTCCCGGGACACAAGTGTGGGAGTCTGCAACTTGTGGA
CCTGGCGAGCACAAAGCCTGGCACCTCGTCTGCTCCATTCACGATCAATGCACATCAGAGTGACATAGCC
TGTGTGTCTCTAAACCAGCCAGGCACTGTAGTGGCCTCAGCCTCCCAGAAGGGTACCCTTATTCGCCTCT
TTGACACACAATCCAAGGAGAAACTGGTGGAGCTGCGCCGAGGCACTGACCCTGCCACCCTCTACTGCAT
TAACTTCAGCCACGACTCCTCCTTCCTCTGCGCTTCCAGTGATAAGGGTACTGTCCATATCTTTGCTCTC
AAGGATACCCGCCTCAACCGCCGCTCCGCGCTGGCTCGCGTGGGCAAGGTGGGGCCTATGATTGGGCAGT
ACGTGGACTCTCAGTGGAGCCTGGCGAGCTTCACTGTGCCTGCTGAGTCAGCTTGCATCTGCGCCTTCGG
TCGCAATACTTCCAAGAACGTCAACTCTGTCATTGCCATCTGCGTAGATGGGACCTTCCACAAATATGTC
TTCACTCCTGATGGAAACTGCAACAGAGAGGCTTTCGACGTGTACCTTGACATCTGTGATGATGATGACT
TTTAAGGATCCTAATCAACCTCTGGATTACAAAATTTGTGAAAGATTGACTGGTATTCTTAACTATGTTG
CTCCTTTTACGCTATGTGGATACGCTGCTTTAATGCCTTTGTATCATGCTATTGCTTCCCGTATGGCTTT
CATTTTCTCCTCCTTGTATAAATCCTGGTTGCTGTCTCTTTATGAGGAGTTGTGGCCCGTTGTCAGGCAA
CGTGGCGTGGTGTGCACTGTGTTTGCTGACGCAACCCCCACTGGTTGGGGCATTGCCACCACCTGTCAGC
TCCTTTCCGGGACTTTCGCTTTCCCCCTCCCTATTGCCACGGCGGAACTCATCGCCGCCTGCCTTGCCCG
CTGCTGGACAGGGGCTCGGCTGTTGGGCACTGACAATTCCGTGGTGTTGTCGGGGAAATCATCGTCCTTT
CCTTGGCTGCTCGCCTGTGTTGCCACCTGGATTCTGCGCGGGACGTCCTTCTGCTACGTCCCTTCGGCCC
TCAATCCAGCGGACCTTCCTTCCCGCGGCCTGCTGCCGGCTCTGCGGCCTCTTCCGCGTCTTCGCCTTCG
CCCTCAGACGAGTCGGATCTCCCTTTGGGCCGCCTCCCCGCCTGAGATCCTTTAAGACCAATGACTTACA
AGGCAGCTGTAGATCTTAGCCACTTTTTAAAAGAAAAGGGGGGACTGGAAGGGCTAATTCACTCCCAACG
AAGACAAGATCTGCTTTTTGCTTGTACTGGGTCTCTCTGGTTAGACCAGATCTGAGCCTGGGAGCTCTCT
GGCTAACTAGGGAACCCACTGCTTAAGCCTCAATAAAGCTTGCCTTGAGTGCTTCAAGTAGTGTGTGCCC
GTCTGTTGTGTGACTCTGGTAACTAGAGATCCCTCAGACCCTTTTAGTCAGTGTGGAAAATCTCTAGCAG
TAGTAGTTCATGTCATCTTATTATTCAGTATTTATAACTTGCAAAGAAATGAATATCAGAGAGTGAGAGG
CCCGGGTTAATTAAGGAAAGGGCTAGATCATTCTTGAAGACGAAAGGGCCTCGTGATACGCCTATTTTTA
TAGGTTAATGTCATGATAATAATGGTTTCTTAGACGTCAGGTGGCACTTTTCGGGGAAATGTGCGCGGAA
CCCCTATTTGTTTATTTTTCTAAATACATTCAAATATGTATCCGCTCATGAGACAATAACCCTGATAAAT
GCTTCAATAATATTGAAAAAGGAAGAGTATGAGTATTCAACATTTCCGTGTCGCCCTTATTCCCTTTTTT
GCGGCATTTTGCCTTCCTGTTTTTGCTCACCCAGAAACGCTGGTGAAAGTAAAAGATGCTGAAGATCAGT
TGGGTGCACGAGTGGGTTACATCGAACTGGATCTCAACAGCGGTAAGATCCTTGAGAGTTTTCGCCCCGA
AGAACGTTTTCCAATGATGAGCACTTTTAAAGTTCTGCTATGTGGCGCGGTATTATCCCGTGTTGACGCC
GGGCAAGAGCAACTCGGTCGCCGCATACACTATTCTCAGAATGACTTGGTTGAGTACTCACCAGTCACAG
AAAAGCATCTTACGGATGGCATGACAGTAAGAGAATTATGCAGTGCTGCCATAACCATGAGTGATAACAC
TGCGGCCAACTTACTTCTGACAACGATCGGAGGACCGAAGGAGCTAACCGCTTTTTTGCACAACATGGGG
GATCATGTAACTCGCCTTGATCGTTGGGAACCGGAGCTGAATGAAGCCATACCAAACGACGAGCGTGACA
CCACGATGCCTGTAGCAATGGCAACAACGTTGCGCAAACTATTAACTGGCGAACTACTTACTCTAGCTTC
CCGGCAACAATTAATAGACTGGATGGAGGCGGATAAAGTTGCAGGACCACTTCTGCGCTCGGCCCTTCCG
GCTGGCTGGTTTATTGCTGATAAATCTGGAGCCGGTGAGCGTGGGTCTCGCGGTATCATTGCAGCACTGG
GGCCAGATGGTAAGCCCTCCCGTATCGTAGTTATCTACACGACGGGGAGTCAGGCAACTATGGATGAACG
AAATAGACAGATCGCTGAGATAGGTGCCTCACTGATTAAGCATTGGTAACTGTCAGACCAAGTTTACTCA
TATATACTTTAGATTGATTTAAAACTTCATTTTTAATTTAAAAGGATCTAGGTGAAGATCCTTTTTGATA
ATCTCATGACCAAAATCCCTTAACGTGAGTTTTCGTTCCACTGAGCGTCAGACCCCGTAGAAAAGATCAA
AGGATCTTCTTGAGATCCTTTTTTTCTGCGCGTAATCTGCTGCTTGCAAACAAAAAAACCACCGCTACCA
GCGGTGGTTTGTTTGCCGGATCAAGAGCTACCAACTCTTTTTCCGAAGGTAACTGGCTTCAGCAGAGCGC
AGATACCAAATACTGTTCTTCTAGTGTAGCCGTAGTTAGGCCACCACTTCAAGAACTCTGTAGCACCGCC
TACATACCTCGCTCTGCTAATCCTGTTACCAGTGGCTGCTGCCAGTGGCGATAAGTCGTGTCTTACCGGG
TTGGACTCAAGACGATAGTTACCGGATAAGGCGCAGCGGTCGGGCTGAACGGGGGGTTCGTGCACACAGC
CCAGCTTGGAGCGAACGACCTACACCGAACTGAGATACCTACAGCGTGAGCTATGAGAAAGCGCCACGCT
TCCCGAAGGGAGAAAGGCGGACAGGTATCCGGTAAGCGGCAGGGTCGGAACAGGAGAGCGCACGAGGGAG
CTTCCAGGGGGAAACGCCTGGTATCTTTATAGTCCTGTCGGGTTTCGCCACCTCTGACTTGAGCGTCGAT
TTTTGTGATGCTCGTCAGGGGGGCGGAGCCTATGGAAAAACGCCAGCAACGCGGCCTTTTTACGGTTCCT
GGCCTTTTGCTGGCCTTTTGCTCACATGTTCTTTCCTGCGTTATCCCCTGATTCTGTGGATAACCGTATT
ACCGCCTTTGAGTGAGCTGATACCGCTCGCCGCAGCCGAACGACCGAGCGCAGCGAGTCAGTGAGCGAGG
AAGCGGAAGAGCGCCCAATACGCAAACCGCCTCTCCCCGCGCGTTGGCCGATTCATTAATGCAGCAAGCT
CATGGCTGACTAATTTTTTTTATTTATGCAGAGGCCGAGGCCGCCTCGGCCTCTGAGCTATTCCAGAAGT
AGTGAGGAGGCTTTTTTGGAGGCCTAGGCTTTTGCAAAAAGCTCCCCGTGGCACGACAGGTTTCCCGACT
GGAAAGCGGGCAGTGAGCGCAACGCAATTAATGTGAGTTAGCTCACTCATTAGGCACCCCAGGCTTTACA
CTTTATGCTTCCGGCTCGTATGTTGTGTGGAATTGTGAGCGGATAACAATTTCACACAGGAAACAGCTAT
GACATGATTACGAATTTCACAAATAAAGCATTTTTTTCACTGCATTCTAGTTGTGGTTTGTCCAAACTCA
TCAATGTATCTTATCATGTCTGGATCAACTGGATAACTCAAGCTAACCAAAATCATCCCAAACTTCCCAC
CCCATACCCTATTACCACTGCCAATTACCTGTGGTTTCATTTACTCTAAACCTGTGATTCCTCTGAATTA
TTTTCATTTTAAAGAAATTGTATTTGTTAAATATGTACTACAAACTTAGTAGT
